>Addgene plasmid #100467 | pCMV_mEm_4GS_LF82_684 | addgene full sequence | sequence record 210450 | Addgene NGS Result
AACCGTCAGATCGCCTGGAGACGCCATCCACGCTGTTTTGACCTCCATAGAAGACACCGGGACCGATCCA
GCCTCCGGACTCTAGAGGATCCGGTACTAGAGGAACTGAAAAACCAGAAAGTTAACTGGTAAGTTTAGTC
TTTTTGTCTTTTATTTCAGGTCCCGGATCCGGTGGTGGTGCAAATCAAAGAACTGCTCCTCAGTGGATGT
TGCCTTTACTTCTAGGCCTGTACGGAAGTGTTACTTCTGCTCTAAAAGCTGCGGAATTGTACCCGCGGGC
CCACCATGGTGAGCAAGGGCGAGGAGCTGTTCACCGGGGTGGTGCCCATCCTGGTCGAGCTGGACGGCGA
CGTAAACGGCCACAAGTTCAGCGTGTCCGGCGAGGGCGAGGGCGATGCCACCTACGGCAAGCTGACCCTG
AAGTTCATCTGCACCACCGGCAAGCTGCCCGTGCCCTGGCCCACCCTCGTGACCACCTTGACCTACGGCG
TGCAGTGCTTCGCCCGCTACCCCGACCACATGAAGCAGCACGACTTCTTCAAGTCCGCCATGCCCGAAGG
CTACGTCCAGGAGCGCACCATCTTCTTCAAGGACGACGGCAACTACAAGACCCGCGCCGAGGTGAAGTTC
GAGGGCGACACCCTGGTGAACCGCATCGAGCTGAAGGGCATCGACTTCAAGGAGGACGGCAACATCCTGG
GGCACAAGCTGGAGTACAACTACAACAGCCACAAGGTCTATATCACCGCCGACAAGCAGAAGAACGGCAT
CAAGGTGAACTTCAAGACCCGCCACAACATCGAGGACGGCAGCGTGCAGCTCGCCGACCACTACCAGCAG
AACACCCCCATCGGCGACGGCCCCGTGCTGCTGCCCGACAACCACTACCTGAGCACCCAGTCCAAGCTGA
GCAAAGACCCCAACGAGAAGCGCGATCACATGGTCCTGCTGGAGTTCGTGACCGCCGCCGGGATCACTCT
CGGCATGGACGAGCTGTACAAGCGAATTGGTGGAGGGGGCGGTTCCGGTGGCGGAGGTTCCCGAATTCGT
CGACGGAGATCTGATATGAGTAAGTTTAAAAATGCCCTGAATGCCCGGGATCACCATATCCGGACATTAC
GGGCGGGATGCGGGGTTTTACTGGTGCTGTTGGTTCTGGCATTGTCCGGCTGGATGATGTCTCCGCGCAA
TCTGACCATTCACAATCCCCCCGATCTCCGCTCCGGCAGCTCCCGTCCGTGGTGGGAAATCCCTCCCTCA
ACGGTGTATGCCTTCAGCTTTTATATCTTCCAGCAACTGAACAGCTGGCCGAAGGATGGTGACGTTGATT
ATCCCTATCGTATTGAGACGTTGTCGGCCTACCTGACACCGACCTGTCAGGAACTGCTGCATAAGGATGC
GAAGCAGCGTAAGGACCTGGGCGAATCGCGGGATCGCGTGCGCGGTGTATCGGAAATCCCTGAACGGGGC
TACCGGGATGACAGCGTCACCATTATTGACCGCGATAACTGGCAGGTTCGTCTGGATTTAGTCACCGATG
AATATGTTAACTCCGAGCCGGTTAAACGCTCGCTGGTGCGCTATCCGCTGAAAGTGGTGCGCTGGGATAA
AAATCCGGAGGCTAACCCGTTTGGTCTGGCGCTGGATTGTCTCTCGGAAGCGCCGCAGCGTCTGGAAGCA
GCCCCTGTGGTTCAGGAAGAGAAAAAGGGAGTGTTTAACTGAATCGGTACCCTCGAGAAGCTTGCGGCCG
CGGGGATCCAGACATGATAAGATACATTGATGAGTTTGGACAAACCACAACTAGAATGCAGTGAAAAAAA
TGCTTTATTTGTGAAATTTGTGATGCTATTGCTTTATTTGTAACCATTATAAGCTGCAATAAACAAGTTA
ACAACAACAATTGCATTCATTTTATGTTTCAGGTTCAGGGGGAGGTGTGGGAGGTTTTTTCGGATCCTCT
AGAGTCGATCTGCAGGCATGCTAGCTTGGCGTAATCATGGTCATAGCTGTTTCCTGTGTGAAATTGTTAT
CCGCTCACAATTCCACACAACATACGAGCCGGAAGCATAAAGTGTAAAGCCTGGGGTGCCTAATGAGTGA
GCTAACTCACATTAATTGCGTTGCGCTCACTGCCCGCTTTCCAGTCGGGAAACCTGTCGTGCCAGCTGCA
TTAATGAATCGGCCAACGCGCGGGGAGAGGCGGTTTGCGTATTGGGCGCTCTTCCGCTTCCTCGCTCACT
GACTCGCTGCGCTCGGTCGTTCGGCTGCGGCGAGCGGTATCAGCTCACTCAAAGGCGGTAATACGGTTAT
CCACAGAATCAGGGGATAACGCAGGAAAGAACATGTGAGCAAAAGGCCAGCAAAAGGCCAGGAACCGTAA
AAAGGCCGCGTTGCTGGCGTTTTTCCATAGGCTCCGCCCCCCTGACGAGCATCACAAAAATCGACGCTCA
AGTCAGAGGTGGCGAAACCCGACAGGACTATAAAGATACCAGGCGTTTCCCCCTGGAAGCTCCCTCGTGC
GCTCTCCTGTTCCGACCCTGCCGCTTACCGGATACCTGTCCGCCTTTCTCCCTTCGGGAAGCGTGGCGCT
TTCTCATAGCTCACGCTGTAGGTATCTCAGTTCGGTGTAGGTCGTTCGCTCCAAGCTGGGCTGTGTGCAC
GAACCCCCCGTTCAGCCCGACCGCTGCGCCTTATCCGGTAACTATCGTCTTGAGTCCAACCCGGTAAGAC
ACGACTTATCGCCACTGGCAGCAGCCACTGGTAACAGGATTAGCAGAGCGAGGTATGTAGGCGGTGCTAC
AGAGTTCTTGAAGTGGTGGCCTAACTACGGCTACACTAGAAGAACAGTATTTGGTATCTGCGCTCTGCTG
AAGCCAGTTACCTTCGGAAAAAGAGTTGGTAGCTCTTGATCCGGCAAACAAACCACCGCTGGTAGCGGTG
GTTTTTTTGTTTGCAAGCAGCAGATTACGCGCAGAAAAAAAGGATCTCAAGAAGATCCTTTGATCTTTTC
TACGGGGTCTGACGCTCAGTGGAACGAAAACTCACGTTAAGGGATTTTGGTCATGAGATTATCAAAAAGG
ATCTTCACCTAGATCCTTTTAAATTAAAAATGAAGTTTTAAATCAATCTAAAGTATATATGAGTAAACTT
GGTCTGACAGTTACCAATGCTTAATCAGTGAGGCACCTATCTCAGCGATCTGTCTATTTCGTTCATCCAT
AGTTGCCTGACTCCCCGTCGTGTAGATAACTACGATACGGGAGGGCTTACCATCTGGCCCCAGTGCTGCA
ATGATACCGCGAGACCCACGCTCACCGGCTCCAGATTTATCAGCAATAAACCAGCCAGCCGGAAGGGCCG
AGCGCAGAAGTGGTCCTGCAACTTTATCCGCCTCCATCCAGTCTATTAATTGTTGCCGGGAAGCTAGAGT
AAGTAGTTCGCCAGTTAATAGTTTGCGCAACGTTGTTGCCATTGCTACAGGCATCGTGGTGTCACGCTCG
TCGTTTGGTATGGCTTCATTCAGCTCCGGTTCCCAACGATCAAGGCGAGTTACATGATCCCCCATGTTGT
GCAAAAAAGCGGTTAGCTCCTTCGGTCCTCCGATCGTTGTCAGAAGTAAGTTGGCCGCAGTGTTATCACT
CATGGTTATGGCAGCACTGCATAATTCTCTTACTGTCATGCCATCCGTAAGATGCTTTTCTGTGACTGGT
GAGTACTCAACCAAGTCATTCTGAGAATAGTGTATGCGGCGACCGAGTTGCTCTTGCCCGGCGTCAATAC
GGGATAATACCGCGCCACATAGCAGAACTTTAAAAGTGCTCATCATTGGAAAACGTTCTTCGGGGCGAAA
ACTCTCAAGGATCTTACCGCTGTTGAGATCCAGTTCGATGTAACCCACTCGTGCACCCAACTGATCTTCA
GCATCTTTTACTTTCACCAGCGTTTCTGGGTGAGCAAAAACAGGAAGGCAAAATGCCGCAAAAAAGGGAA
TAAGGGCGACACGGAAATGTTGAATACTCATACTCTTCCTTTTTCAATATTATTGAAGCATTTATCAGGG
TTATTGTCTCATGAGCGGATACATATTTGAATGTATTTAGAAAAATAAACAAATAGGGGTTCCGCGCACA
TTTCCCCGAAAAGTGCCACCTGACGTCTAAGAAACCATTATTATCATGACATTAACCTATAAAAATAGGC
GTATCACGAGGCCCTTTCGTCTCGCGCGTTTCGGTGATGACGGTGAAAACCTCTGACACATGCAGCTCCC
GGAGACGGTCACAGCTTGTCTGTAAGCGGATGCCGGGAGCAGACAAGCCCGTCAGGGCGCGTCAGCGGGT
GTTGGCGGGTGTCGGGGCTGGCTTAACTATGCGGCATCAGAGCAGATTGTACTGAGAGTGCACCATATGC
GGTGTGAAATACCGCACAGATGCGTAAGGAGAAAATACCGCATCAGGCGCCATTCGCCATTCAGGCTGCG
CAACTGTTGGGAAGGGCGATCGGTGCGGGCCTCTTCGCTATTACGCCAGCTGGCGAAAGGGGGATGTGCT
GCAAGGCGATTAAGTTGGGTAACGCCAGGGTTTTCCCAGTCACGACGTTGTAAAACGACGGCCAGTGAGT
TCGAGCTTGCATGCCTGCAGGTCGTTACATAACTTACGGTAAATGGCCCGCCTGGCTGACCGCCCAACGA
CCCCCGCCCATTGACGTCAATAATGACGTATGTTCCCATAGTAACGCCAATAGGGACTTTCCATTGACGT
CAATGGGTGGAGTATTTACGGTAAACTGCCCACTTGGCAGTACATCAAGTGTATCATATGCCAAGTACGC
CCCCTATTGACGTCAATGACGGTAAATGGCCCGCCTGGCATTATGCCCAGTACATGACCTTATGGGACTT
TCCTACTTGGCAGTACATCTACGTATTAGTCATCGCTATTACCATGGTGATGCGGTTTTGGCAGTACATC
AATGGGCGTGGATAGCGGTTTGACTCACGGGGATTTCCAAGTCTCCACCCCATTGACGTCAATGGGAGTT
TGTTTTGGCACCAAAATCAACGGGACTTTCCAAAATGTCGTAACAACTCCGCCCCATTGACGCAAATGGG
CGGTAGGCGTGTACGGTGGGAGGTCTATATAAGCAGAGCTCGTTTAGTG
Features (pLannotate 1.2.2; 17 found; start..end, strand, type, name):
      1..20      +  promoter       TRE3GV promoter (fragment): 3rd-generation Tet-responsive promoter that can be activated by binding of Tet-On® 3G, optimized for retroviral and lentiviral vectors
    129..225     +  intron         SV40 intron: modified SV40 intron with splice donor and acceptor sites
    286..1002    +  CDS            mEmerald: mEmerald is a basic (constitutively fluorescent) green fluorescent protein published in 1998, derived from Aequorea victoria. It is reported to be a very rapidly-maturing monomer with moderate acid sensitivity.
   1755..1889    -  polyA_signal   SV40 poly(A) signal: SV40 polyadenylation signal
   2024..2040    -  protein_bind   lac operator: The lac repressor binds to the lac operator to inhibit transcription in E. coli. This inhibition can be relieved by adding lactose or isopropyl-β-D-thiogalactopyranoside (IPTG). lac repressor encoded by lacI
   2048..2078    -  promoter       lac promoter: promoter for the E. coli lac operon
   2093..2114    -  protein_bind   CAP binding site: CAP binding activates transcription in the presence of cAMP. E. coli catabolite activator protein
   2127..2219    -  CDS            lacI (fragment): lac repressor; lacI; The lac repressor binds to the lac operator to inhibit transcription in E. coli. This inhibition can be relieved by adding lactose or isopropyl-β-D-thiogalactopyranoside (IPTG).
   2402..2990    -  rep_origin     ori: high-copy-number ColE1/pMB1/pBR322/pUC origin of replication
   3161..4021    -  CDS            AmpR: β-lactamase; bla; confers resistance to ampicillin, carbenicillin, and related antibiotics
   4022..4126    -  promoter       AmpR promoter: bla
   4221..4256    +  CDS            rop (fragment): Rop protein, which maintains plasmids at low copy number; rop
   4358..4457    +  misc_feature   bom (fragment): basis of mobility region from pBR322
   4463..4618    -  CDS            lacZα (fragment): LacZα fragment of β-galactosidase; lacZ fragment
   4624..4644    -  misc_feature   MCS (fragment): pUC18/19 multiple cloning site
   4643..4946    +  enhancer       CMV enhancer: human cytomegalovirus immediate early enhancer
   4947..5150    +  promoter       CMV promoter: human cytomegalovirus (CMV) immediate early promoter
