[The description below was written by a language model from this plasmid's Addgene catalogue record and pLannotate feature annotations shown in this document.]
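Description:
pCMV_mEm_4GS_LF82_684 is a mammalian expression plasmid built on a pCMV backbone that produces the Escherichia coli LF82 coding sequence LF82_684 as a fusion to the green fluorescent protein mEmerald. It is propagated in E. coli as a high-copy plasmid through a ColE1/pUC-type origin and selected with ampicillin via the β-lactamase gene and its native promoter. The annotated sequence (about 5.2 kb, consistent with the stated backbone plus a 657 bp insert) also contains short remnants of lac regulatory elements, lacZα, rop, bom and a pUC cloning site. These are backbone leftovers with no apparent role in expression. A 20 nt match called as a TRE3GV promoter fragment lies immediately after the CMV promoter and is probably shared core or leader sequence rather than a functional Tet-responsive element.

The expression cassette runs across the sequence origin. The human cytomegalovirus immediate-early enhancer and promoter drive transcription through a modified SV40 intron, which supplies splice donor and acceptor sites that generally improve mRNA processing, and then into the mEmerald open reading frame. The bacterial gene is not annotated in the feature table, but it evidently occupies the unannotated gap between mEmerald and the SV40 polyadenylation signal, consistent with the N-terminal tag placement in the record. The "4GS" in the name suggests a glycine-serine linker between the two parts, although the record does not describe it. The insert was introduced by ligation-independent cloning. No mammalian selection marker is annotated, so the plasmid appears suited to transient transfection. According to the record, it belongs to a multi-phenotypic imaging screen in which candidate bacterial effectors were expressed exogenously in HeLa cells, with the fluorescent tag reporting expression and subcellular localisation.
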