Addgene plasmid #100467: pCMV_mEm_4GS_LF82_684
Purpose: Mammalian expression of E. coli LF82_684 CDS fused to mEmerald
Depositing lab: Alan Huett. Depositing organization: University of Nottingham. Publication: A multi-phenotypic imaging screen to identify bacterial effectors by exogenous expression in a HeLa cell line. Collins A, Huett A. Sci Data. 2018 May 15;5:180081. doi: 10.1038/sdata.2018.81. PubMed 29762554.
Backbone
  Vector backbone: pCMV
  Backbone size w/o insert (bp): 4502
  Vector type: Mammalian Expression
Growth in bacteria
  Bacterial resistance: Ampicillin, 100 μg/mL
  Growth temperature: 37°C
  Growth strain: XL1 Blue
  Copy number: High Copy
Gene/Insert
  Gene/Insert name: LF82_684
  Insert size (bp): 657
  Promoter: CMV
  Tag / fusion protein: mEmerald (N terminal on backbone)
  Cloning method: Ligation Independent Cloning
  Sequencing primers: 5′ ACTTCTGCTCTAAAAGCTGCGG; 3′ CACTGCATTCTAGTTGTGGTTTGTC
Terms and licenses: Academic/Nonprofit Terms; Industry Terms: Not Available to Industry
How to cite: pCMV_mEm_4GS_LF82_684 was a gift from Alan Huett (Addgene plasmid # 100467 ; http://n2t.net/addgene:100467 ; RRID:Addgene_100467)
