>Addgene plasmid #100467 | pCMV_mEm_4GS_LF82_684 | depositor partial sequence | sequence record 183773 | Sequence across LF82 gene insert region
CTCGGCATGGACGAGCTGTACAAGCGAATTGGTGGAGGGGGCGGTTCCGGTGGCGGAGGTTCCCGAATTC
GTCGACGGAGATCTGATATGAGTAAGTTTAAAAATGCCCTGAATGCCCGGGATCACCATATCCGGACATT
ACGGGCGGGATGCGGGGTTTTACTGGTGCTGTTGGTTCTGGCATTGTCCGGCTGGATGATGTCTCCGCGC
AATCTGACCATTCACAATCCCCCCGATCTCCGCTCCGGCAGCTCCCGTCCGTGGTGGGAAATCCCTCCCT
CAACGGTGTATGCCTTCAGCTTTTATATCTTCCAGCAACTGAACAGCTGGCCGAAGGATGGTGACGTTGA
TTATCCCTATCGTATTGAGACGTTGTCGGCCTACCTGACACCGACCTGTCAGGAACTGCTGCATAAGGAT
GCGAAGCAGCGTAAGGACCTGGGCGAATCGCGGGATCGCGTGCGCGGTGTATCGGAAATCCCTGAACGGG
GCTACCGGGATGACAGCGTCACCATTATTGACCGCGATAACTGGCAGGTTCGTCTGGATTTAGTCACCGA
TGAATATGTTAACTCCGAGCCGGTTAAACGCTCGCTGGTGCGCTATCCGCTGAAAGTGGTGCGCTGGGAT
AAAAATCCGGAGGCTAACCCGTTTGGTCTGGCGCTGGATTGTCTCTCGGAAGCGCCGCAGCGTCTGGAAG
CAGCCCCTGTGGTTCAGGAAGAGAAAAAGGGAGTGTTTAACTGAATCGGTACCCTCGAGAAGCTTGCGGC
CGCGGGGATCCAGACATGATAAGATACATTGATGAGTTTGGACAAACCACAACTAGAATGCAGTGAAAAA
AATGCTTTATTTGTGAAATTTGTGATGCTATTGCTTTATTTGTAACCATTATAAGCTGCAATAAACAAGT
TAACAACAACAATTGCATTCATTTTATGTTTCNNNTCNGGGGAGG
